>Addgene plasmid #49854 | pcDNA3.2-Cx43-M100L-siResist | addgene partial sequence | sequence record 77928 | TK-pA-R 5'-ttgtctccttccgtgtttca-3'
ACTAACCGGTACGCGTAGAATCGAGACCGAGGAGAGGGTTAGGGATAGGCTTACCTTCGAACCGCGGGCC
CTCTAGATCAACCACTTTGTACAAGAAAGCTGGGTACTAGATCTCCAGGTCATCAGGCCGAGGTCTGCTG
CTGGCACGACTGCTGGCTCTGCTTGAAGGTCGCTGGTCCACAATGGCTAGTGGCTGTAATTCATGTCCAG
CAGCTAGTTTTTTTGAATTCTGGTTATCATCGGGGAAATCAAAAGGCTGTGCATGGGAGTTAGAGATGGT
GCTTCCCGCCTGCCCCATTCGATTTTGTTCTGCACTGTAATTAGCCCAGTTTTGCTCACTTGCTTGCTTG
TTGTAATTGCGGCAAGAAGAATTGTTTCTGTCGCCAGTAACCAGCTTGTACCCAGGAGGAGACATAGGCG
AGAGGGGAGCGGTTGGTGAGGAGCAGCCATTGAAATAAGCATATTTTTGAGACCCACAGTCTTTGGCAGG
GCTCAGCGCACCACTGGTCGCATGGTAAGGGTCGCTCTTTCCCTTAACCCGATCCTTAACGCCCTTGAAG
AAAACATAGAAGAGTTCAATGATATTCAAGGCCAGGGACACCAAGGACACCACCAGCATGAAGATGATGA
AGATGGTTTTCTCCGTGGGGCGAGAGAGGAAACAGTCCACCTGATGTGGGCAGGGATCTCTTTTGCAAGT
GTAAACAGCACTCAAGCTGAATCCATAGATGTACCACTGGATCAGCAAGAAGGCCACCTCAAAGATAGAC
TTGAAGAGGATACTGATGATGTAGGTTCGCAGCAACCCCCCTCGCATTTTCACCTTACCATGCTCTTCAA
TACCGTACTTGAACTTCTTTATCTCAATCTGCTTCAAGTGCATGTCCACATTGACACCATCAGTTTGGGC
AACCTTGAGTTCTTCCTCTTTCTTGTTCAGTTTCTCTTCCTTTCGTAGCACATAGAACACATGAGCCA
