>Addgene plasmid #49854 | pcDNA3.2-Cx43-M100L-siResist | addgene partial sequence | sequence record 77953 | CMV-F 5'-CGCAAATGGGCGGTAGGCGTG-3'
AGAGAACCCACTGCTTACTGGCTTATCGAAATTAATACGACTCACTATAGGGAGACCCAAGCTGGCTAGT
TAAGCTATCAACAAGTTTGTACAAAAAAGCAGGCTTCACCATGGGTGACTGGAGCGCCTTAGGCAAACTC
CTTGACAAGGTTCAAGCCTACTCAACTGCTGGAGGGAAGGTGTGGCTGTCAGTACTTTTCATTTTCCGAA
TCCTGCTGCTGGGGACAGCGGTTGAGTCAGCCTGGGGCGACGAACAATCCGCATTCCGCTGTAACACTCA
GCAACCTGGTTGTGAAAATGTCTGCTATGACAAGTCTTTCCCAATCTCTCATGTGCGCTTCTGGGTCCTG
CAGATCATATTTGTGTCTGTACCCACACTCTTGTACCTGGCTCATGTGTTCTATGTGCTACGAAAGGAAG
AGAAACTGAACAAGAAAGAGGAAGAACTCAAGGTTGCCCAAACTGATGGTGTCAATGTGGACATGCACTT
GAAGCAGATTGAGATAAAGAAGTTCAAGTACGGTATTGAAGAGCATGGTAAGGTGAAAATGCGAGGGGGG
TTGCTGCGAACCTACATCATCAGTATCCTCTTCAAGTCTATCTTTGAGGTGGCCTTCTTGCTGATCCAGT
GGTACATCTATGGATTCAGCTTGAGTGCTGTTTACACTTGCAAAAGAGATCCCTGCCCACATCAGGTGGA
CTGTTTCCTCTCTCGCCCCACGGAGAAAACCATCTTCATCATCTTCATGCTGGTGGTGTCCTTGGTGTCC
CTGGCCTTGAATATCATTGAACTCTTCTATGTTTTCTTCAAGGGCGTTAAGGATCGGGTTAAGGGAAAGA
GCGACCCTTACCATGCGACCAGTGGTGCGCTGAGCCCTGCCAAAGACTGTGGGTCTCAAAAATATGCTTA
TTTCAATGGCTGCTCCTCACCAACCGCTCCCCTCTCGCCTATGTCTCC
