[The description below was written by a language model from this plasmid's Addgene catalogue record.]
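Description:
pcDNA3.2-Cx43-M100L-siResist is a mammalian expression plasmid built on the pcDNA3.2/V5-DEST Gateway destination backbone, into which the human connexin 43 (GJA1) coding sequence was introduced by Gateway recombination. It is maintained as a high-copy plasmid in E. coli under ampicillin selection, and it carries a neomycin resistance marker that allows G418 selection of transfected mammalian cells. The recorded total size is about 8.9 kb, with an insert of roughly 1.15 kb. No feature table accompanies the record, so details such as the origins of replication, polyadenylation signals and whether the backbone's C-terminal V5 epitope is read in frame with the insert are not stated.

Expression of the insert is driven by the CMV promoter, giving strong constitutive transcription in most mammalian cell lines. The connexin 43 sequence carries two kinds of changes. Methionine 100 is replaced by leucine, which removes an internal AUG codon; given the associated work on internally translated connexin 43 isoforms, this substitution is consistent with testing whether that position serves as an internal translation start site, although the record does not spell out the rationale. In addition, several wobble (synonymous) mutations alter the nucleotide sequence targeted by an siRNA without changing the encoded protein, making the transcript resistant to knockdown. Together these features suit the construct to knockdown-and-rescue experiments, in which endogenous connexin 43 is depleted by siRNA and the M100L variant is re-expressed to assess its effect on gap junction formation.
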