Addgene plasmid #49854: pcDNA3.2-Cx43-M100L-siResist
Purpose: Encodes human connexin 43 with M100 mutated to L and wobble mutations conferring resistance against an siRNA
Depositing lab: Robin Shaw. Depositing organization: Cedars-Sinai Medical Center. Publication: Autoregulation of Connexin43 Gap Junction Formation by Internally Translated Isoforms. Smyth JW, Shaw RM. Cell Rep. 2013 Nov 5. pii: S2211-1247(13)00578-0. doi: 10.1016/j.celrep.2013.10.009. PubMed 24210816.
Backbone
  Vector backbone: pcDNA3.2/V5-DEST
  Backbone manufacturer: Life Technologies
  Backbone size w/o insert (bp): 7711
  Total vector size (bp): 8893
  Vector type: Mammalian Expression
  Selectable markers: Neomycin (select with G418)
Growth in bacteria
  Bacterial resistance: Ampicillin, 100 μg/mL
  Growth temperature: 37°C
  Growth strain: DH5alpha
  Copy number: High Copy
Gene/Insert
  Gene/Insert name: Connexin 43 (alt name: GJA1)
  Species: H. sapiens (human)
  Insert size (bp): 1146
  Mutation: Methionine100 mutated to Leucine. Contains several wobble mutations to confer resistance to siRNA
  GenBank ID: NM_000165.3
  Entrez Gene: GJA1 (a.k.a. AVSD3, CMDR, CX43, EKVP, EKVP3, GJAL, HLHS1, HSS, ODDD, PPKCA)
  Promoter: CMV
  Cloning method: Gateway Cloning
  Sequencing primers: 5′ CMV; 3′ V5
Terms and licenses: Academic/Nonprofit Terms; Industry Terms: Not Available to Industry
How to cite: pcDNA3.2-Cx43-M100L-siResist was a gift from Robin Shaw (Addgene plasmid # 49854 ; http://n2t.net/addgene:49854 ; RRID:Addgene_49854)
